>Addgene plasmid #149086 | pGBW-m4046275 | depositor full sequence | sequence record 291539 | Full Sequence
GCGGCCGCCCCACACACCATAGCTTCAAAATGTTTCTACTCCTTTTTTACTCTTCCAGATTTTCTCGGAC
TCCGCGCATCGCCGTACCACTTCAAAACACCCAAGCACAGCATACTAAATTTCCCCTCTTTCTTCCTCTA
GGGTGTCGTTAATTACCCGTACTAAAGGTTTGGAAAAGAAAAAAGAGACCGCCTCGTTTCTTTTTCTTCG
TCGAAAAAGGCAATAAAAATTTTTATCACGTTTCTTTTTCTTGAAAATTTTTTTTTTTGATTTTTTTCTC
TTTCGATGACCTCCCATTGATATTTAAGTTAATAAACGGTCTTCAATTTCTCAAGTTTCAGTTTCATTTT
TCTTGTTCTATTACAACTTTTTTTACTTCTTGCTCATTAGAAAGAAAGCATAGCAATCTAATCTAAGTTT
TAATTACAAAATGTATTCTTTTGTTAGCGAGGAAACGGGAACTCTTATAGTAAACTCGGTGCTATTATTC
CTGGCTTTCGTCGTTTTTCTCTTGGTTACCTTAGCAATTTTGACTGCCTTGAGGTTGTGTGCGTACTGCT
GTAATATCGTCAACGTTTCATTGGTCAAGCCTTCTTTCTACGTTTACTCCAGAGTCAAAAATTTGAACTC
CTCTCGCGTCCCAGATTTATTGGTTCTCGTGCCGAGAGGTTCTAAAATCGAGGAAGGTAAGCTAGTCATT
TGGATAAATGGAGATAAGGGTTACAACGGTTTGGCAGAAGTAGGCAAGAAATTTGAAAAGGACACAGGTA
TCAAGGTGACGGTTGAACATCCAGACAAGTTAGAAGAAAAATTCCCTCAAGTTGCTGCTACTGGTGATGG
TCCCGACATTATTTTCTGGGCCCACGATCGTTTTGGTGGATATGCTCAGTCAGGTTTGCTGGCTGAGATC
ACCCCAGACAAGGCCTTCCAAGATAAATTGTACCCATTCACTTGGGATGCTGTCAGATACAACGGTAAGC
TTATAGCATATCCAATTGCTGTTGAAGCCTTATCGTTGATCTACAATAAGGACTTGTTACCTAACCCACC
AAAGACATGGGAAGAAATTCCAGCTTTGGATAAAGAGCTAAAGGCCAAGGGAAAAAGCGCTTTGATGTTT
AACTTACAAGAACCTTATTTCACCTGGCCATTAATCGCTGCTGACGGTGGTTACGCATTTAAATACGAAA
ACGGTAAGTATGACATTAAGGATGTCGGCGTTGATAATGCTGGTGCAAAGGCTGGTTTGACCTTCTTGGT
TGATTTAATAAAGAATAAACACATGAACGCTGACACTGACTACTCTATCGCCGAAGCCGCTTTCAACAAG
GGTGAAACTGCTATGACCATAAATGGTCCATGGGCCTGGAGTAACATTGATACTTCTAAAGTAAACTATG
GTGTCACTGTTTTGCCTACATTCAAAGGCCAACCATCCAAGCCCTTTGTCGGTGTTCTATCCGCTGGCAT
CAATGCTGCTTCTCCAAACAAGGAGCTAGCTAAAGAATTTTTGGAAAATTACTTGTTAACTGACGAAGGT
TTGGAGGCCGTTAACAAGGACAAGCCATTGGGTGCTGTCGCTTTGAAATCTTACGAAGAAGAATTGGCTA
AGGATCCCAGAATTGCCGCTACCATGGAGAACGCCCAAAAGGGTGAAATTATGCCAAACATCCCACAAAT
GTCAGCCTTCTGGTACGCAGTTAGGACTGCCGTGATTAATGCTGCTTCCGGTAGACAAACCGTCGACGAA
GCATTAAAAGATGCTCAAACGTAAACAGGCCCCTTTTCCTTTGTCGATATCATGTAATTAGTTATGTCAC
GCTTACATTCACGCCCTCCTCCCACATCCGCTCTAACCGAAAAGGAAGGAGTTAGACAACCTGAAGTCTA
GGTCCCTATTTATTTTTTTTAATAGTTATGTTAGTATTAAGAACGTTATTTATATTTCAAATTTTTCTTT
TTTTTCTGTACAAAGCGGCCGCCGAACCACTAGTGCACTGCAGTACACGGTTTCCTTGAAATTTTTTTGA
TTCGGTAATCTCCGAACAGAAGGAAGAACGAAGGAAGGAGCACAGACTTAGATTGGTATATATACGCATA
TGTAGTGTTGAAGAAACATGAAATTGCCCAGTATTCTTAACCCAACTGCACAGAACAAAAACGTGCAGGA
AACGAAGATAAATCATGTCGAAAGCTACATATAAGGAACGTGCTGCTACTCATCCTAGTCCTGTTGCTGC
CAAGCTATTTAATATCATGCACGAAAAGCAAACAAACTTGTGTGCTTCATTGGATGTTCGTACCACCAAG
GAATTACTGGAGTTAGTTGAAGCATTAGGTCCCAAAATTTGTTTACTAAAAACACATGTGGATATCTTGA
CTGATTTTTCCATGGAGGGCACAGTTAAGCCGCTAAAGGCATTATCCGCCAAGTACAATTTTTTACTCTT
CGAGGACAGAAAATTTGCTGACATTGGTAATACAGTCAAATTGCAGTACTCTGCGGGTGTATACAGAATA
GCAGAATGGGCAGACATTACGAATGCACACGGTGTGGTGGGCCCAGGTATTGTTAGCGGTTTGAAGCAGG
CGGCAGAAGAAGTAACAAAGGAACCTAGAGGCCTTTTGATGTTAGCAGAATTGTCATGCAAGGGCTCCCT
ATCTACTGGAGAATATACTAAGGGTACTGTTGACATTGCGAAGAGCGACAAAGATTTTGTTATCGGCTTT
ATTGCTCAAAGAGACATGGGTGGAAGAGATGAAGGTTACGATTGGTTGATTATGACACCCGGTGTGGGTT
TAGATGACAAGGGAGATGCATTGGGTCAACAGTATAGAACCGTGGATGATGTGGTTTCTACAGGATCTGA
CATTATTATTGTTGGAAGAGGACTATTTGCAAAGGGAAGGGATGCTAAGGTAGAGGGTGAACGTTACAGA
AAAGCAGGCTGGGAAGCATATTTGAGAAGATGCGGCCAGCAAAACTAAAAAACTGTATTATAAGTAAATG
CATGTATACTAAACTCACAAATTAGAGCTTCAATTTAATTATATCAGTTATTACCCGAGTAACGAAGCAT
CTGTGCTTCATTTTGTAGAACAAAAATGCAACGCGAGAGCGCTAATTTTTCAAACAAAGAATCTGAGCTG
CATTTTTACAGAACAGAAATGCAACGCGAAAGCGCTATTTTACCAACGAAGAATCTGTGCTTCATTTTTG
TAAAACAAAAATGCAACGCGAGAGCGCTAATTTTTCAAACAAAGAATCTGAGCTGCATTTTTACAGAACA
GAAATGCAACGCGAGAGCGCTATTTTACCAACAAAGAATCTATACTTCTTTTTTGTTCTACAAAAATGCA
TCCCGAGAGCGCTATTTTTCTAACAAAGCATCTTAGATTACTTTTTTTCTCCTTTGTGCGCTCTATAATG
CAGTCTCTTGATAACTTTTTGCACTGTAGGTCCGTTAAGGTTAGAAGAAGGCTACTTTGGTGTCTATTTT
CTCTTCCATAAAAAAAGCCTGACTCCACTTCCCGCGTTTACTGATTACTAGCGAAGCTGCGGGTGCATTT
TTTCAAGATAAAGGCATCCCCGATTATATTCTATACCGATGTGGATTGCGCATACTTTGTGAACAGAAAG
TGATAGCGTTGATGATTCTTCATTGGTCAGAAAATTATGAACGGTTTCTTCTATTTTGTCTCTATATACT
ACGTATAGGAAATGTTTACATTTTCGTATTGTTTTCGATTCACTCTATGAATAGTTCTTACTACAATTTT
TTTGTCTAAAGAGTAATACTAGAGATAAACATAAAAAATGTAGAGGTCGAGTTTAGATGCAAGTTCAAGG
AGCGAAAGGTGGATGGGTAGGTTATATAGGGATATAGCACAGAGATATATAGCAAAGAGATACTTTTGAG
CAATGTTTGTGGAAGCGGTATTCGCAATATTTTAGTAGCTCGTTACAGTCCGGTGCGTTTTTGGTTTTTT
GAAAGTGCGTCATCAGAGCGCTTTTGGTTTTCAAAAGCGCTCTGAAGTTCCTATACTTTCTAGCTAGAGA
ATAGGAACTTCCCGAGCGGCCGCGTGTTACAAGCTTGACTCCAGCGTAACTGGACTGCAATCAACTCACT
GGCTCACCTTCACGGGTGGGCCTTTCTTCGGTAGAAAATCAAAGGATCTTCTTGAGATCCTTTTTTTCTG
CGCGTAATCTGCTGCTTGCAAACAAAAAAACCACCGCTACCAGCGGTGGTTTGTTTGCCGGATCAAGAGC
TACCAACTCTTTTTCCGAGGTAACTGGCTTCAGCAGAGCGCAGATACCAAATACTGTTCTTCTAGTGTAG
CCGTAGTTAGGCCACCACTTCAAGAACTCTGTAGCACCGCCTACATACCTCGCTCTGCTAATCCTGTTAC
CAGTGGCTGCTGCCAGTGGCGATAAGTCGTGTCTTACCGGGTTGGACTCAAGACGATAGTTACCGGATAA
GGCGCAGCGGTCGGGCTGAACGGGGGGTTCGTGCACACAGCCCAGCTTGGAGCGAACGACCTACACCGAA
CTGAGATACCTACAGCGTGAGCTATGAGAAAGCGCCACGCTTCCCGAAGGGAGAAAGGCGGACAGGTATC
CGGTAAGCGGCAGGGTCGGAACAGGAGAGCGCACGAGGGAGCTTCCAGGGGTAAACGCCTGGTATCTTTA
TAGTCCTGTCGGGTTTCGCCACCTCTGACTTGAGCATCGATTTTTGTGATGCTCGTCAGGGGGGCGGAGC
CTATGGAAAAACGCCAGCAACGCAGAAAGGCCCACCCGAAGGTGAGCCAGGTGATTACATTTGGGCCCTC
ATCAGAGGTTTTCACCGTCATCACCGAAACGCGCGAGGCAGCTGCGGTAAAGCTCATCAGCGTGGTCGTG
AAGCGATTCACAGATGTCTGCCTGTTCATCCGCGTCCAGCTCGTTGAGTTTCTCCAGAAGCGTTAATGTC
TGGCTTCTGATAAAGCGGGCCATGTTAAGGGCGGTTTTTTCCTGTTTGGTCACTTACCAATGCTTAATCA
GTGAGGCACCTATCTCAGCGATCTGTCTATTTCGTTCATCCATAGTTGCCTGACTCCCCGTCGTGTAGAT
AACTACGATGCGGGAGGGCTTACCATCTGGCCCCAGTGCTGCAATGATACCGCGAGACCCACGCTCACCG
GCTCCAGATTTATCAGCAATAAACCAGCCAGCCGGGAGGGCCGAGCGCAGAAGTGATCCTGCAACTTTAT
CCGCCTCCATCCAGTCTATTAATTGTTGCCGGGAAGCTAGAGTAAGTAGTTCGCCAGTTAATAGTTTGCG
CAACGTTGTTGCCATTGCTACAGGCATCGTGGTGTCACGCTCGTCGTTTGGTATGGCTTCATTCAGCTCC
GGTTCCCAACGATCAAGGCGAGTTACATGATCCCCCATGTTGTGCAAAAAAGCGGTTAGCTCCTTCGGTC
CTCCGATCGTTGCCAGAAGTAAGTTGGCCGCAGTGTTATCACTCATGGTTATGGCAGCACTGCATAATTC
TCTTACTGTCATGCCATCCGTGAGATGCTTTTCTGTGACTGGTGAGTACTCAACCAAGTCATTCTGAGAA
TAGTGTATGCGGCGACCGAGTTGCTCTTGCCCGGCGTCAATACGGGATAATACCGCGCCACATAGCAGAA
CTTTAAAAGTGCTCATCATTGGAAAACGTTCTTCGGGGCGTAAACTCTCAAGGATCTTACCGCTGTTGAG
ATCCAGTTCGATGTAACCCACTCGTGCACCCAACTGATCTTCAGCATCTTTTACTTTCACCAGCGTTTCT
GGGTGAGCAAAAACAGGAAGGCAAAATGCCGCAAAAAAGGGAATAAGGGCGACACGGAAATGTTGAATAC
TCATTTTAGCTTCCTTAGCTCCTGAAAATCTCGATAACTCAAAAAATACGCCCGGTAGTGATCTTATTTC
ATTATGGTGAAAGTTGGAACCTCTTACGTGCCGATCAAGTCAAAAGCCTCCGGTCGGAGGCTTTTGACTT
TCTGCTATGGAGGTCAGGTATGATTTAAATGGTCAGTTAGA
Features (pLannotate 1.2.2; 14 found; start..end, strand, type, name):
     10..417     +  promoter       TEF1 promoter: S. cerevisiae TEF1; promoter for EF-1α
    431..655     +  CDS            E: VEMP_SARS2 - Experimental evidence at protein level: Swiss-Prot protein existence level 1. Plays a central role in virus morphogenesis and assembly. Acts as a viroporin and self-assembles in host membranes forming pentameric protein-lipid pores that allow ion transport. Also plays a role in the induction of apoptosis (By similarity). Regulates the localization of S protein at cis-Golgi, the place of virus budding (PubMed:33229438). May act by slowing down the cell secretory pathway (PubMed:33229438). May interfere with tight-junction stability by interacting with host MPP5. This would result i
    671..1771    +  CDS            malE (fragment): MALE_ECO57 - Experimental evidence at protein level: Swiss-Prot protein existence level 1. Part of the ABC transporter complex MalEFGK involved in maltose/maltodextrin import. Binds maltose and higher maltodextrins. From Escherichia coli O157:H7.
   1800..1972    +  terminator     CYC1 terminator (fragment): S. cerevisiae CYC1; transcription terminator for CYC1
   2008..2184    +  promoter       URA3 promoter (fragment): S. cerevisiae URA3
   2185..2988    +  CDS            URA3: orotidine-5'-phosphate decarboxylase, required for uracil biosynthesis; S. cerevisiae URA3; yeast auxotrophic marker, counterselectable with 5-fluoroorotic acid (5-FOA)
   3071..4053    -  rep_origin     2μ ori: yeast 2μ plasmid origin of replication
   4131..4160    +  terminator     T3Te terminator: phage T3 early transcription terminator
   4182..4769    +  rep_origin     ori: high-copy-number ColE1/pMB1/pBR322/pUC origin of replication
   4781..4808    -  terminator     T7Te terminator: phage T7 early transcription terminator
   4832..5023    -  CDS            rop: Rop protein, which maintains plasmids at low copy number; rop
   5024..5884    -  CDS            AmpR: β-lactamase; bla; confers resistance to ampicillin, carbenicillin, and related antibiotics
   5885..5987    -  promoter       cat promoter: promoter of the E. coli cat gene encoding chloramphenicol acetyltransferase
   5988..6019    -  terminator     tonB terminator: bidirectional E. coli tonB-P14 transcription terminator
