[The description below was written by a language model from this plasmid's Addgene catalogue record and pLannotate feature annotations shown in this document.]
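Description:
pGBW-m4046275 is an episomal yeast expression plasmid, built as an E. coli/Saccharomyces cerevisiae shuttle vector, for producing the SARS-CoV-2 envelope (E) protein. In bacteria it replicates from a high-copy ColE1/pUC-type origin and is selected with ampicillin. The AmpR (β-lactamase) gene is annotated as driven by a cat promoter, and short phage and bacterial terminators (T3Te, T7Te, tonB) insulate the bacterial modules. A small rop coding sequence is also annotated next to AmpR, although the catalogue lists the plasmid as high copy. In yeast, the 2μ origin supports multicopy maintenance. The URA3 marker allows selection in uracil auxotrophs and can be counterselected with 5-fluoroorotic acid.

The payload is a synthetic E open reading frame recoded for S. cerevisiae codon usage ("recode 1") and based on the NCBI reference protein. It sits downstream of the constitutive TEF1 promoter and is followed by the CYC1 terminator. The E coding sequence is followed by a backbone-encoded C-terminal maltose-binding protein (an E. coli malE fragment). According to the catalogue, a thrombin cleavage site joins the two so that the tag can be removed; the feature table does not annotate this site separately. MBP fusions are commonly used to aid solubility and to allow amylose affinity purification, which is helpful for a small membrane viroporin like E.

The record gives the purpose only as yeast expression of E. The depositor notes that the insert was made by gene synthesis with a NotI site, and that the sequencing used for quality control may not cover the whole plasmid.
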