Addgene plasmid #149086: pGBW-m4046275
Purpose: Yeast Expression plasmid for SARS-CoV-2 E (envelope)
Depositing lab: Ginkgo Bioworks & Benjie Chen. Depositing organization: Ginkgo Bioworks.
Backbone
  Vector backbone: AmpR; 2u URA3
  Backbone size w/o insert (bp): 4078
  Vector type: Yeast Expression
  Selectable markers: URA3
Growth in bacteria
  Bacterial resistance: Ampicillin, 100 μg/mL
  Growth temperature: 37°C
  Growth strain: DH5alpha
  Copy number: High Copy
Gene/Insert
  Gene/Insert name: SARS-CoV-2 E (envelope) (alt names: envelope protein; E protein)
  Species: S. cerevisiae (budding yeast); Severe acute respiratory syndrome coronavirus 2
  Insert size (bp): 221
  Mutation: Saccharomyces cerevisiae recode 1
  Entrez Gene: E (a.k.a. GU280_gp04)
  Promoter: pTEF1
  Tag / fusion protein: Cleavable thrombin;MBP (C terminal on backbone)
  Cloning method: Unknown
Resource information
  A portion of this plasmid was derived from a plasmid made by: GinkgoBioworks
Depositor comments: NCBI Reference Sequence: YP_009724392.1. Created by gene synthesis with Not1 site. NGS used for QC was performed by Ginkgo and may not fully cover the entire plasmid.
How to cite: pGBW-m4046275 was a gift from Ginkgo Bioworks & Benjie Chen (Addgene plasmid # 149086 ; http://n2t.net/addgene:149086 ; RRID:Addgene_149086)
