>Addgene plasmid #149086 | pGBW-m4046275 | addgene partial sequence | sequence record 298032 | Ginkgo NGS Result
GCGGCCGCCCCACACACCATAGCTTCAAAATGTTTCTACTCCTTTTTTACTCTTCCAGATTTTCTCGGAC
TCCGCGCATCGCCGTACCACTTCAAAACACCCAAGCACAGCATACTAAATTTCCCCTCTTTCTTCCTCTA
GGGTGTCGTTAATTACCCGTACTAAAGGTTTGGAAAAGAAAAAAGAGACCGCCTCGTTTCTTTTTCTTCG
TCTTGAAAAWTTTTTTTTTTTGATTTTTTTCTCTTTCGATGACCTCCCATTGATATTTAAGTTAATAAAC
GGTCTTCAATTTCTCAAGTTTCAGTTTCATTTTTCTTGTTCTATTACAACTTTTTTTACTTCTTGCTCAT
TAGAAAGAAAGCATAGCAATCTAATCTAAGTTTTAATTACAAAATGTATTCTTTTGTTAGCGAGGAAACG
GGAACTCTTATAGTAAACTCGGTGCTATTATTCCTGGCTTTCGTCGTTTTTCTCTTGGTTACCTTAGCAA
TTTTGACTGCCTTGAGGTTGTGTGCGTACTGCTGTAATATCGTCAACGTTTCATTGGTCAAGCCTTCTTT
CTACGTTTACTCCAGAGTCAAAAATTTGAACTCCTCTCGCGTCCCAGATTTATTGGTTCTCGTGCCGAGA
GGTTCTAAAATCGAGGAAGGTAAGCTAGTCATTTGGATAAATGGAGATAAGGGTTACAACGGTTTGGCAG
AAGTAGGCAAGAAATTTGAAAAGGACACAGGTATCAAGGTGACGGTTGAACATCCAGACAAGTTAGAAGA
AAAATTCCCTCAAGTTGCTGCTACTGGTGATGGTCCCGACATTATTTTCTGGGCCCACGATCGTTTTGGT
GGATATGCTCAGTCAGGTTTGCTGGCTGAGATCACCCCAGACAAGGCCTTCCAAGATAAATTGTACCCAT
TCACTTGGGATGCTGTCAGATACAACGGTAAGCTTATAGCATATCCAATTGCTGTTGAAGCCTTATCGTT
GATCTACAATAAGGACTTGTTACCTAACCCACCAAAGACATGGGAAGAAATTCCAGCTTTGGATAAAGAG
CTAAAGGCCAAGGGAAAAAGCGCTTTGATGTTTAACTTACAAGAACCTTATTTCACCTGGCCATTAATCG
CTGCTGACGGTGGTTACGCATTTAAATACGAAAACGGTAAGTATGACATTAAGGATGTCGGCGTTGATAA
TGCTGGTGCAAAGGCTGGTTTGACCTTCTTGGTTGATTTAATAAAGAATAAACACATGAACGCTGACACT
GACTACTCTATCGCCGAAGCCGCTTTCAACAAGGGTGAAACTGCTATGACCATAAATGGTCCATGGGCCT
GGAGTAACATTGATACTTCTAAAGTAAACTATGGTGTCACTGTTTTGCCTACATTCAAAGGCCAACCATC
CAAGCCCTTTGTCGGTGTTCTATCCGCTGGCATCAATGCTGCTTCTCCAAACAAGGAGCTAGCTAAAGAA
TTTTTGGAAAATTACTTGTTAACTGACGAAGGTTTGGAGGCCGTTAACAAGGACAAGCCATTGGGTGCTG
TCGCTTTGAAATCTTACGAAGAAGAATTGGCTAAGGATCCCAGAATTGCCGCTACCATGGAGAACGCCCA
AAAGGGTGAAATTATGCCAAACATCCCACAAATGTCAGCCTTCTGGTACGCAGTTAGGACTGCCGTGATT
AATGCTGCTTCCGGTAGACAAACCGTCGACGAAGCATTAAAAGATGCTCAAACGTAAACAGGCCCCTTTT
CCTTTGTCGATATCATGTAATTAGTTATGTCACGCTTACATTCACGCCCTCCTCCCACATCCGCTCTAAC
CGAAAAGGAAGGAGTTAGACAACCTGAAGTCTAGGTCCCTATTTATTTTTTTTAATAGTTATGTTAGTAT
TAAGAACGTTATTTATATTTCAAATTTTTCTTTTTTTTCTGTACAAAGCGGCCGCCGAACCACTAGTGCA
CTGCAGTACACGGTTTCCTTGAAATTTTTTTGATTCGGTAATCTCCGAACAGAAGGAAGAACGAAGGAAG
GAGCACAGACTTAGATTGGTATATATACGCATATGTAGTGTTGAAGAAACATGAAATTGCCCAGTATTCT
TAACCCAACTGCACAGAACAAAAACGTGCAGGAAACGAAGATAAATCATGTCGAAAGCTACATATAAGGA
ACGTGCTGCTACTCATCCTAGTCCTGTTGCTGCCAAGCTATTTAATATCATGCACGAAAAGCAAACAAAC
TTGTGTGCTTCATTGGATGTTCGTACCACCAAGGAATTACTGGAGTTAGTTGAAGCATTAGGTCCCAAAA
TTTGTTTACTAAAAACACATGTGGATATCTTGACTGATTTTTCCATGGAGGGCACAGTTAAGCCGCTAAA
GGCATTATCCGCCAAGTACAATTTTTTACTCTTCGAGGACAGAAAATTTGCTGACATTGGTAATACAGTC
AAATTGCAGTACTCTGCGGGTGTATACAGAATAGCAGAATGGGCAGACATTACGAATGCACACGGTGTGG
TGGGCCCAGGTATTGTTAGCGGTTTGAAGCAGGCGGCAGAAGAAGTAACAAAGGAACCTAGAGGCCTTTT
GATGTTAGCAGAATTGTCATGCAAGGGCTCCCTATCTACTGGAGAATATACTAAGGGTACTGTTGACATT
GCGAAGAGCGACAAAGATTTTGTTATCGGCTTTATTGCTCAAAGAGACATGGGTGGAAGAGATGAAGGTT
ACGATTGGTTGATTATGACACCCGGTGTGGGTTTAGATGACAAGGGAGATGCATTGGGTCAACAGTATAG
AACCGTGGATGATGTGGTTTCTACAGGATCTGACATTATTATTGTTGGAAGAGGACTATTTGCAAAGGGA
AGGGATGCTAAGGTAGAGGGTGAACGTTACAGAAAAGCAGGCTGGGAAGCATATTTGAGAAGATGCGGCC
AGCAAAACTAAAAAACTGTATTATAAGTAAATGCATGTATACTAAACTCACAAATTAGAGCTTCAATTTA
ATTATATCAGTTATTACCCGAGTAACGAAGCATCTGTGCTTCATTTTGTAGAACAAAAATGCAACGCGAG
AGCGCTAATTTTTCAAACAAAGAATCTGAGCTGCATTTTTACAGAACAGAAATGCAACGCGAAAGCGCTA
TTTTACCAACGAAGAATCTGTGCTTCATTTTTGTAAAACAAAAATGCAACGCGAGAGCGCTAATTTTTCA
AACAAAGAATCTGAGCTGCATTTTTACAGAACAGAAATGCAACGCGAGAGCGCTATTTTACCAACAAAGA
ATCTATACTTCTTTTTTGTTCTACAAAAATGCATCCCGAGAGCGCTATTTTTCTAACAAAGCATCTTAGA
TTACTTTTTTTCTCCTTTGTGCGCTCTATAATGCAGTCTCTTGATAACTTTTTGCACTGTAGGTCCGTTA
AGGTTAGAAGAAGGCTACTTTGGTGTCTATTTTCTCTTCCATAAAAAAAGCCTGACTCCACTTCCCGCGT
TTACTGATTACTAGCGAAGCTGCGGGTGCATTTTTTCAAGATAAAGGCATCCCCGATTATATTCTATACC
GATGTGGATTGCGCATACTTTGTGAACAGAAAGTGATAGCGTTGATGATTCTTCATTGGTCAGAAAATTA
TGAACGGTTTCTTCTATTTTGTCTCTATATACTACGTATAGGAAATGTTTACATTTTCGTATTGTTTTCG
ATTCACTCTATGAATAGTTCTTACTACAATTTTTTTGTCTAAAGAGTAATACTAGAGATAAACATAAAAA
ATGTAGAGGTCGAGTTTAGATGCAAGTTCAAGGAGCGAAAGGTGGATGGGTAGGTTATATAGGGATATAG
CACAGAGATATATAGCAAAGAGATACTTTTGAGCAATGTTTGTGGAAGCGGTATTCGCAATATTTTAGTA
GCTCGTTACAGTCCGGTGCGTTTTTGGTTTTTTGAAAGTGCGTCATCAGAGCGCTTTTGGTTTTCAAAAG
CGCTCTGAAGTTCCTATACTTTCTAGCTAGAGAATAGGAACTTCCCGAGCGGCCGCGTGTTACAAGCTTG
ACTCCAGCGTAACTGGACTGCAATCAACTCACTGGCTCACCTTCACGGGTGGGCCTTTCTTCGGTAGAAA
ATCAAAGGATCTTCTTGAGATCCTTTTTTTCTGCGCGTAATCTGCTGCTTGCAAACAAAAAAACCACCGC
TACCAGCGGTGGTTTGTTTGCCGGATCAAGAGCTACCAACTCTTTTTCCGAGGTAACTGGCTTCAGCAGA
GCGCAGATACCAAATACTGTTCTTCTAGTGTAGCCGTAGTTAGGCCACCACTTCAAGAACTCTGTAGCAC
CGCCTACATACCTCGCTCTGCTAATCCTGTTACCAGTGGCTGCTGCCAGTGGCGATAAGTCGTGTCTTAC
CGGGTTGGACTCAAGACGATAGTTACCGGATAAGGCGCAGCGGTCGGGCTGAACGGGGGGTTCGTGCACA
CAGCCCAGCTTGGAGCGAACGACCTACACCGAACTGAGATACCTACAGCGTGAGCTATGAGAAAGCGCCA
CGCTTCCCGAAGGGAGAAAGGCGGACAGGTATCCGGTAAGCGGCAGGGTCGGAACAGGAGAGCGCACGAG
GGAGCTTCCAGGGGTAAACGCCTGGTATCTTTATAGTCCTGTCGGGTTTCGCCACCTCTGACTTGAGCAT
CGATTTTTGTGATGCTCGTCAGGGGGGCGGAGCCTATGGAAAAACGCCAGCAACGCAGAAAGGCCCACCC
GAAGGTGAGCCAGGTGATTACATTTGGGCCCTCATCAGAGGTTTTCACCGTCATCACCGAAACGCGCGAG
GCAGCTGCGGTAAAGCTCATCAGCGTGGTCGTGAAGCGATTCACAGATGTCTGCCTGTTCATCCGCGTCC
AGCTCGTTGAGTTTCTCCAGAAGCGTTAATGTCTGGCTTCTGATAAAGCGGGCCATGTTAAGGGCGGTTT
TTTCCTGTTTGGTCACTTACCAATGCTTAATCAGTGAGGCACCTATCTCAGCGATCTGTCTATTTCGTTC
ATCCATAGTTGCCTGACTCCCCGTCGTGTAGATAACTACGATGCGGGAGGGCTTACCATCTGGCCCCAGT
GCTGCAATGATACCGCGAGACCCACGCTCACCGGCTCCAGATTTATCAGCAATAAACCAGCCAGCCGGGA
GGGCCGAGCGCAGAAGTGATCCTGCAACTTTATCCGCCTCCATCCAGTCTATTAATTGTTGCCGGGAAGC
TAGAGTAAGTAGTTCGCCAGTTAATAGTTTGCGCAACGTTGTTGCCATTGCTACAGGCATCGTGGTGTCA
CGCTCGTCGTTTGGTATGGCTTCATTCAGCTCCGGTTCCCAACGATCAAGGCGAGTTACATGATCCCCCA
TGTTGTGCAAAAAAGCGGTTAGCTCCTTCGGTCCTCCGATCGTTGCCAGAAGTAAGTTGGCCGCAGTGTT
ATCACTCATGGTTATGGCAGCACTGCATAATTCTCTTACTGTCATGCCATCCGTGAGATGCTTTTCTGTG
ACTGGTGAGTACTCAACCAAGTCATTCTGAGAATAGTGTATGCGGCGACCGAGTTGCTCTTGCCCGGCGT
CAATACGGGATAATACCGCGCCACATAGCAGAACTTTAAAAGTGCTCATCATTGGAAAACGTTCTTCGGG
GCGTAAACTCTCAAGGATCTTACCGCTGTTGAGATCCAGTTCGATGTAACCCACTCGTGCACCCAACTGA
TCTTCAGCATCTTTTACTTTCACCAGCGTTTCTGGGTGAGCAAAAACAGGAAGGCAAAATGCCGCAAAAA
AGGGAATAAGGGCGACACGGAAATGTTGAATACTCATTTTAGCTTCCTTAGCTCCTGAAAATCTCGATAA
CTCAAAAAATACGCCCGGTAGTGATCTTATTTCATTATGGTGAAAGTTGGAACCTCTTACGTGCCGATCA
AGTCAAAAGCCTCCGGTCGGAGGCTTTTGACTTTCTGCTATGGAGGTCAGGTATGATTTAAATGGTCAGT
TAGA
